>Addgene plasmid #201143 | plex_307-ccdB-hygro | addgene full sequence | sequence record 395511 | Addgene NGS Result
CTCGAGGCCTGCAGGTGCAAAGATGGATAAAGTTTTAAACAGAGAGGAATCTTTGCAGCTAATGGACCTT
CTAGGTCTTGAAAGGAGTGGGAATTGGCTCCGGTGCCCGTCAGTGGGCAGAGCGCACATCGCCCACAGTC
CCCGAGAAGTTGGGGGGAGGGGTCGGCAATTGAACCGGTGCCTAGAGAAGGTGGCGCGGGGTAAACTGGG
AAAGTGATGTCGTGTACTGGCTCCGCCTTTTTCCCGAGGGTGGGGGAGAACCGTATATAAGTGCAGTAGT
CGCCGTGAACGTTCTTTTTCGCAACGGGTTTGCCGCCAGAACACAGGTAAGTGCCGTGTGTGGTTCCCGC
GGGCCTGGCCTCTTTACGGGTTATGGCCCTTGCGTGCCTTGAATTACTTCCACCTGGCTGCAGTACGTGA
TTCTTGATCCCGAGCTTCGGGTTGGAAGTGGGTGGGAGAGTTCGAGGCCTTGCGCTTAAGGAGCCCCTTC
GCCTCGTGCTTGAGTTGAGGCCTGGCCTGGGCGCTGGGGCCGCCGCGTGCGAATCTGGTGGCACCTTCGC
GCCTGTCTCGCTGCTTTCGATAAGTCTCTAGCCATTTAAAATTTTTGATGACCTGCTGCGACGCTTTTTT
TCTGGCAAGATAGTCTTGTAAATGCGGGCCAAGATCTGCACACTGGTATTTCGGTTTTTGGGGCCGCGGG
CGGCGACGGGGCCCGTGCGTCCCAGCGCACATGTTCGGCGAGGCGGGGCCTGCGAGCGCGGCCACCGAGA
ATCGGACGGGGGTAGTCTCAAGCTGGCCGGCCTGCTCTGGTGCCTGGCCTCGCGCCGCCGTGTATCGCCC
CGCCCTGGGCGGCAAGGCTGGCCCGGTCGGCACCAGTTGCGTGAGCGGAAAGATGGCCGCTTCCCGGCCC
TGCTGCAGGGAGCTCAAAATGGAGGACGCGGCGCTCGGGAGAGCGGGCGGGTGAGTCACCCACACAAAGG
AAAAGGGCCTTTCCGTCCTCAGCCGTCGCTTCATGTGACTCCACGGAGTACCGGGCGCCGTCCAGGCACC
TCGATTAGTTCTCGAGCTTTTGGAGTACGTCGTCTTTAGGTTGGGGGGAGGGGTTTTATGCGATGGAGTT
TCCCCACACTGAGTGGGTGGAGACTGAAGTTAGGCCAGCTTGGCACTTGATGTAATTCTCCTTGGAATTT
GCCCTTTTTGAGTTTGGATCTTGGTTCATTCTCAAGCCTCAGACAGTGGTTCAAAGTTTTTTTCTTCCAT
TTCAGGTGTCGTGAGGCTAGCATCGATTGATCAACAAGTTTGTACAAAAAAGCTGAACGAGAAACGTAAA
ATGATATAAATATCAATATATTAAATTAGATTTTGCATAAAAAACAGACTACATAATACTGTAAAACACA
ACATATCCAGTCACTATGGCGGCCGCATTAGGCACCCCAGGCTTTACACTTTATGCTTCCGGCTCGTATA
ATGTGTGGATTTTGAGTTAGGATCCGTCGAGATTTTCAGGAGCTAAGGAAGCTAAAATGGAGAAAAAAAT
CACTGGATATACCACCGTTGATATATCCCAATGGCATCGTAAAGAACATTTTGAGGCATTTCAGTCAGTT
GCTCAATGTACCTATAACCAGACCGTTCAGCTGGATATTACGGCCTTTTTAAAGACCGTAAAGAAAAATA
AGCACAAGTTTTATCCGGCCTTTATTCACATTCTTGCCCGCCTGATGAATGCTCATCCGGAATTCCGTAT
GGCAATGAAAGACGGTGAGCTGGTGATATGGGATAGTGTTCACCCTTGTTACACCGTTTTCCATGAGCAA
ACTGAAACGTTTTCATCGCTCTGGAGTGAATACCACGACGATTTCCGGCAGTTTCTACACATATATTCGC
AAGATGTGGCGTGTTACGGTGAAAACCTGGCCTATTTCCCTAAAGGGTTTATTGAGAATATGTTTTTCGT
CTCAGCCAATCCCTGGGTGAGTTTCACCAGTTTTGATTTAAACGTGGCCAATATGGACAACTTCTTCGCC
CCCGTTTTCACCATGGGCAAATATTATACGCAAGGCGACAAGGTGCTGATGCCGCTGGCGATTCAGGTTC
ATCATGCCGTTTGTGATGGCTTCCATGTCGGCAGAATGCTTAATGAATTACAACAGTACTGCGATGAGTG
GCAGGGCGGGGCGTAAAGATCTGGATCCGGCTTACTAAAAGCCAGATAACAGTATGCGTATTTGCGCGCT
GATTTTTGCGGTATAAGAATATATACTGATATGTATACCCGAAGTATGTCAAAAAGAGGTATGCTATGAA
GCAGCGTATTACAGTGACAGTTGACAGCGACAGCTATCAGTTGCTCAAGGCATATATGATGTCAATATCT
CCGGTCTGGTAAGCACAACCATGCAGAATGAAGCCCGTCGTCTGCGTGCCGAACGCTGGAAAGCGGAAAA
TCAGGAAGGGATGGCTGAGGTCGCCCGGTTTATTGAAATGAACGGCTCTTTTGCTGACGAGAACAGGGGC
TGGTGAAATGCAGTTTAAGGTTTACACCTATAAAAGAGAGAGCCGTTATCGTCTGTTTGTGGATGTACAG
AGTGATATTATTGACACGCCCGGGCGACGGATGGTGATCCCCCTGGCCAGTGCACGTCTGCTGTCAGATA
AAGTCTCCCGTGAACTTTACCCGGTGGTGCATATCGGGGATGAAAGCTGGCGCATGATGACCACCGATAT
GGCCAGTGTGCCGGTCTCCGTTATCGGGGAAGAAGTGGCTGATCTCAGCCACCGCGAAAATGACATCAAA
AACGCCATTAACCTGATGTTCTGGGGAATATAAATGTCAGGCTCCCTTATACACAGCCAGTCTGCAGGTC
GACCATAGTGACTGGATATGTTGTGTTTTACAGTATTATGTAGTCTGTTTTTTATGCAAAATCTAATTTA
ATATATTGATATTTATATCATTTTACGTTTCTCGTTCAGCTTTCTTGTACAAAGTGGTTGATATCGGTAA
GCCTATCCCTAACCCTCTCCTCGGTCTCGATTCTACGTAGTAATGAACTAGTACCGGTTAAGTCGACAAT
CAACGCGTTAAGTCGACAATCAACCTCTGGATTACAAAATTTGTGAAAGATTGACTGGTATTCTTAACTA
TGTTGCTCCTTTTACGCTATGTGGATACGCTGCTTTAATGCCTTTGTATCATGCTATTGCTTCCCGTATG
GCTTTCATTTTCTCCTCCTTGTATAAATCCTGGTTGCTGTCTCTTTATGAGGAGTTGTGGCCCGTTGTCA
GGCAACGTGGCGTGGTGTGCACTGTGTTTGCTGACGCAACCCCCACTGGTTGGGGCATTGCCACCACCTG
TCAGCTCCTTTCCGGGACTTTCGCTTTCCCCCTCCCTATTGCCACGGCGGAACTCATCGCCGCCTGCCTT
GCCCGCTGCTGGACAGGGGCTCGGCTGTTGGGCACTGACAATTCCGTGGTGTTGTCGGGGAAATCATCGT
CCTTTCCTTGGCTGCTCGCCTGTGTTGCCACCTGGATTCTGCGCGGGACGTCCTTCTGCTACGTCCCTTC
GGCCCTCAATCCAGCGGACCTTCCTTCCCGCGGCCTGCTGCCGGCTCTGCGGCCTCTTCCGCGTCTTCGC
CTTCGCCCTCAGACGAGTCGGATCTCCCTTTGGGCCGCCTCCCCGCGTCGACTTTAAGACCAATGACTTA
CAAGGCAGCTGTAGATCTTAGCCACTTTTTAAAAGAAAAGGGGGGACTGGAAGGGCTAATTCACTCCCAA
CGAAGACAAGATCTGCTTTTTGCTTGTACTGGGTCTCTCTGGTTAGACCAGATCTGAGCCTGGGAGCTCT
CTGGCTAACTAGGGAACCCACTGCTTAAGCCTCAATAAAGCTTGCCTTGAGTGCTTCAAGTAGTGTGTGC
CCGTCTGTTGTGTGACTCTGGTAACTAGAGATCCCTCAGACCCTTTTAGTCAGTGTGGAAAATCTCTAGC
AGTACGTATAGTAGTTCATGTCATCTTATTATTCAGTATTTATAACTTGCAAAGAAATGAATATCAGAGA
GTGAGAGGAACTTGTTTATTGCAGCTTATAATGGTTACAAATAAAGCAATAGCATCACAAATTTCACAAA
TAAAGCATTTTTTTCACTGCATTCTAGTTGTGGTTTGTCCAAACTCATCAATGTATCTTATCATGTCTGG
CTCTAGCTATCCCGCCCCTAACTCCGCCCATCCCGCCCCTAACTCCGCCCAGTTCCGCCCATTCTCCGCC
CCATGGCTGACTAATTTTTTTTATTTATGCAGAGGCCGAGGCCGCCTCGGCCTCTGAGCTATTCCAGAAG
TAGTGAGGAGGCTTTTTTGGAGGCCTAGGGACGTACCCAATTCGCCCTATAGTGAGTCGTATTACGCGCG
CTCACTGGCCGTCGTTTTACAACGTCGTGACTGGGAAAACCCTGGCGTTACCCAACTTAATCGCCTTGCA
GCACATCCCCCTTTCGCCAGCTGGCGTAATAGCGAAGAGGCCCGCACCGATCGCCCTTCCCAACAGTTGC
GCAGCCTGAATGGCGAATGGG
[124 nt withheld, positions 4572-4695]
C
[91 nt withheld, positions 4697-4787]
A
[49 nt withheld, positions 4789-4837]
CCTTTGACGTTGGAGTCCACGTTCTTT
[37 nt withheld, positions 4865-4901]
ACCCTATCTCGGTCTATTCTTTTGATTTATAAGGGATTTTGCCGATTTCGGCCTATTGGTTAAAAAATGA
GCTGATTTAACAAAAATTTAACGCGAATTTTAACAAAATATTAACGCTTACAATTTAGGTGGCACTTTTC
GGGGAAATGTGCGCGGAACCCCTATTTGTTTATTTTTCTAAATACATTCAAATATGTATCCGCTCATGAG
ACAATAACCCTGATAAATGCTTCAATAATATTGAAAAAGGAAGAGTATGAGTATTCAACATTTCCGTGTC
GCCCTTATTCCCTTTTTTGCGGCATTTTGCCTTCCTGTTTTTGCTCACCCAGAAACGCTGGTGAAAGTAA
AAGATGCTGAAGATCAGTTGGGTGCACGAGTGGGTTACATCGAACTGGATCTCAACAGCGGTAAGATCCT
TGAGAGTTTTCGCCCCGAAGAACGTTTTCCAATGATGAGCACTTTTAAAGTTCTGCTATGTGGCGCGGTA
TTATCCCGTATTGACGCCGGGCAAGAGCAACTCGGTCGCCGCATACACTATTCTCAGAATGACTTGGTTG
AGTACTCACCAGTCACAGAAAAGCATCTTACGGATGGCATGACAGTAAGAGAATTATGCAGTGCTGCCAT
AACCATGAGTGATAACACTGCGGCCAACTTACTTCTGACAACGATCGGAGGACCGAAGGAGCTAACCGCT
TTTTTGCACAACATGGGGGATCATGTAACTCGCCTTGATCGTTGGGAACCGGAGCTGAATGAAGCCATAC
CAAACGACGAGCGTGACACCACGATGCCTGTAGCAATGGCAACAACGTTGCGCAAACTATTAACTGGCGA
ACTACTTACTCTAGCTTCCCGGCAACAATTAATAGACTGGATGGAGGCGGATAAAGTTGCAGGACCACTT
CTGCGCTCGGCCCTTCCGGCTGGCTGGTTTATTGCTGATAAATCTGGAGCCGGTGAGCGTGGGTCTCGCG
GTATCATTGCAGCACTGGGGCCAGATGGTAAGCCCTCCCGTATCGTAGTTATCTACACGACGGGGAGTCA
GGCAACTATGGATGAACGAAATAGACAGATCGCTGAGATAGGTGCCTCACTGATTAAGCATTGGTAACTG
TCAGACCAAGTTTACTCATATATACTTTAGATTGATTTAAAACTTCATTTTTAATTTAAAAGGATCTAGG
TGAAGATCCTTTTTGATAATCTCATGACCAAAATCCCTTAACGTGAGTTTTCGTTCCACTGAGCGTCAGA
CCCCGTAGAAAAGATCAAAGGATCTTCTTGAGATCCTTTTTTTCTGCGCGTAATCTGCTGCTTGCAAACA
AAAAAACCACCGCTACCAGCGGTGGTTTGTTTGCCGGATCAAGAGCTACCAACTCTTTTTCCGAAGGTAA
CTGGCTTCAGCAGAGCGCAGATACCAAATACTGTTCTTCTAGTGTAGCCGTAGTTAGGCCACCACTTCAA
GAACTCTGTAGCACCGCCTACATACCTCGCTCTGCTAATCCTGTTACCAGTGGCTGCTGCCAGTGGCGAT
AAGTCGTGTCTTACCGGGTTGGACTCAAGACGATAGTTACCGGATAAGGCGCAGCGGTCGGGCTGAACGG
GGGGTTCGTGCACACAGCCCAGCTTGGAGCGAACGACCTACACCGAACTGAGATACCTACAGCGTGAGCT
ATGAGAAAGCGCCACGCTTCCCGAAGGGAGAAAGGCGGACAGGTATCCGGTAAGCGGCAGGGTCGGAACA
GGAGAGCGCACGAGGGAGCTTCCAGGGGGAAACGCCTGGTATCTTTATAGTCCTGTCGGGTTTCGCCACC
TCTGACTTGAGCGTCGATTTTTGTGATGCTCGTCAGGGGGGCGGAGCCTATGGAAAAACGCCAGCAACGC
GGCCTTTTTACGGTTCCTGGCCTTTTGCTGGCCTTTTGCTCACATGTTCTTTCCTGCGTTATCCCCTGAT
TCTGTGGATAACCGTATTACCGCCTTTGAGTGAGCTGATACCGCTCGCCGCAGCCGAACGACCGAGCGCA
GCGAGTCAGTGAGCGAGGAAGCGGAAGAGCGCCCAATACGCAAACCGCCTCTCCCCGCGCGTTGGCCGAT
TCATTAATGCAGCTGGCACGACAGGTTTCCCGACTGGAAAGCGGGCAGTGAGCGCAACGCAATTAATGTG
AGTTAGCTCACTCATTAGGCACCCCAGGCTTTACACTTTATGCTTCCGGCTCGTATGTTGTGTGGAATTG
TGAGCGGATAACAATTTCACACAGGAAACAGCTATGACCATGATTACGCCAAGCGCGCAATTAACCCTCA
CTAAAGGGAACAAAAGCTGGAGCTGCAAGCTTAATGTAGTCTTATGCAATACTCTTGTAGTCTTGCAACA
TGGTAACGATGAGTTAGCAACATGCCTTACAAGGAGAGAAAAAGCACCGTGCATGCCGATTGGTGGAAGT
AAGGTGGTACGATCGTGCCTTATTAGGAAGGCAACAGACGGGTCTGACATGGATTGGACGAACCACTGAA
TTGCCGCATTGCAGAGATATTGTATTTAAGTGCCTAGCTCGATACATAAACGGGTCTCTCTGGTTAGACC
AGATCTGAGCCTGGGAGCTCTCTGGCTAACTAGGGAACCCACTGCTTAAGCCTCAATAAAGCTTGCCTTG
AGTGCTTCAAGTAGTGTGTGCCCGTCTGTTGTGTGACTCTGGTAACTAGAGATCCCTCAGACCCTTTTAG
TCAGTGTGGAAAATCTCTAGCAGTGGCGCCCGAACAGGGACTTGAAAGCGAAAGGGAAACCAGAGGAGCT
CTCTCGACGCAGGACTCGGCTTGCTGAAGCGCGCACGGCAAGAGGCGAGGGGCGGCGACTGGTGAGTACG
CCAAAAATTTTGACTAGCGGAGGCTAGAAGGAGAGAGATGGGTGCGAGAGCGTCAGTATTAAGCGGGGGA
GAATTAGATCGCGATGGGAAAAAATTCGGTTAAGGCCAGGGGGAAAGAAAAAATATAAATTAAAACATAT
AGTATGGGCAAGCAGGGAGCTAGAACGATTCGCAGTTAATCCTGGCCTGTTAGAAACATCAGAAGGCTGT
AGACAAATACTGGGACAGCTACAACCATCCCTTCAGACAGGATCAGAAGAACTTAGATCATTATATAATA
CAGTAGCAACCCTCTATTGTGTGCATCAAAGGATAGAGATAAAAGACACCAAGGAAGCTTTAGACAAGAT
AGAGGAAGAGCAAAACAAAAGTAAGACCACCGCACAGCAAGCGGCCGCTGATCTTCAGACCTGGAGGAGG
AGATATGAGGGACAATTGGAGAAGTGAATTATATAAATATAAAGTAGTAAAAATTGAACCATTAGGAGTA
GCACCCACCAAGGCAAAGAGAAGAGTGGTGCAGAGAGAAAAAAGAGCAGTGGGAATAGGAGCTTTGTTCC
TTGGGTTCTTGGGAGCAGCAGGAAGCACTATGGGCGCAGCGTCAATGACGCTGACGGTACAGGCCAGACA
ATTATTGTCTGGTATAGTGCAGCAGCAGAACAATTTGCTGAGGGCTATTGAGGCGCAACAGCATCTGTTG
CAACTCACAGTCTGGGGCATCAAGCAGCTCCAGGCAAGAATCCTGGCTGTGGAAAGATACCTAAAGGATC
AACAGCTCCTGGGGATTTGGGGTTGCTCTGGAAAACTCATTTGCACCACTGCTGTGCCTTGGAATGCTAG
TTGGAGTAATAAATCTCTGGAACAGATTTGGAATCACACGACCTGGATGGAGTGGGACAGAGAAATTAAC
AATTACACAAGCTTAATACACTCCTTAATTGAAGAATCGCAAAACCAGCAAGAAAAGAATGAACAAGAAT
TATTGGAATTAGATAAATGGGCAAGTTTGTGGAATTGGTTTAACATAACAAATTGGCTGTGGTATATAAA
ATTATTCATAATGATAGTAGGAGGCTTGGTAGGTTTAAGAATAGTTTTTGCTGTACTTTCTATAGTGAAT
AGAGTTAGGCAGGGATATTCACCATTATCGTTTCAGACCCACCTCCCAACCCCGAGGGGACCCATGCATT
GCATCTCAATTAGTCAGCAACCAGGTGTGGAAAGTCCCCAGGCTCCCCAGCAGGCAGAAGTATGCAAAGC
ATGCGTCTCAATTAGTCAGCAACCATAGTCCCGCCCCTAACTCCGCCCATCCCGCCCCTAACTCCGCCCA
GTTCCGCCCATTCTCCGCCCCATGGCTGACTAATTTTTTTTATTTATGCAGAGGCCGAGGCCGCCTCGGC
CTCTGAGCTATTCCAGAAGTAGTGAGGAGGCTTTTTTGGAGGCCTAGGCTTTTGCAAAAAGCTTTCTAGA
GGTACCGTGGCCACCATGGGTAAAAAGCCTGAACTCACCGCGACGTCTGTCGAGAAGTTTCTGATCGAAA
AGTTCGACAGCGTTTCCGACCTGATGCAGCTCTCGGAGGGCGAAGAATCTCGTGCTTTCAGCTTCGATGT
AGGAGGGCGTGGATATGTCCTGCGGGTAAATAGCTGCGCCGATGGTTTCTACAAAGATCGTTATGTTTAT
CGGCACTTTGCATCGGCCGCGCTCCCGATTCCGGAAGTGCTTGACATTGGGGAATTCAGCGAGAGCCTGA
CCTATTGCATCTCCCGCCGTGCACAGGGTGTCACGTTGCAAGACCTGCCTGAAACCGAACTGCCCGCTGT
TCTGCAGCCGGTCGCGGAGGCCATGGATGCGATCGCTGCGGCCGATCTTAGCCAGACGAGCGGGTTCGGC
CCATTCGGACCGCAAGGAATCGGTCAATACACTACATGGCGTGATTTCATATGCGCGATTGCTGATCCCC
ATGTGTATCACTGGCAAACTGTGATGGACGACACCGTCAGTGCGTCCGTCGCGCAGGCTCTCGATGAGCT
GATGCTTTGGGCCGAGGACTGCCCCGAAGTCCGGCACCTCGTGCACGCGGATTTCGGCTCCAACAATGTC
CTGACGGACAATGGCCGCATAACAGCGGTCATTGACTGGAGCGAGGCGATGTTCGGGGATTCCCAATACG
AGGTCGCCAACATCTTCTTCTGGAGGCCGTGGTTGGCTTGTATGGAGCAGCAGACGCGCTACTTCGAGCG
GAGGCATCCGGAGCTTGCAGGATCGCCGCGGCTCCGGGCGTATATGCTCCGCATTGGTCTTGACCAACTC
TATCAGAGCTTGGTTGACGGCAATTTCGATGATGCAGCTTGGGCGCAGGGTCGATGCGACGCAATCGTCC
GATCCGGAGCCGGGACTGTCGGGCGTACACAAATCGCCCGCAGAAGCGCGGCCGTCTGGACCGATGGCTG
TGTAGAAGTACTCGCCGATAGTGGAAACCGACGCCCCAGCACTCGTCCGAGGGCAAAGGAATAGGTTAAC
GAATTCTAGATCTTGAGACAAATGGCAGTATTCATCCACAATTTTAAAAGAAAAGGGGGGATTGGGGGGT
ACAGTGCAGGGGAAAGAATAGTAGACATAATAGCAACAGACATACAAACTAAAGAATTACAAAAACAAAT
TACAAAAATTCAAAATTTTCGGGTTTATTACAGGGACAGCAGAGATCCACTTTGGCGCCGG
Features (pLannotate 1.2.2; 37 found; start..end, strand, type, name):
     23..89      +  CDS            small t antigen (fragment): SV40 (simian virus 40) small t antigen
     96..1274    +  promoter       EF-1α promoter: strong constitutive promoter for human elongation factor EF-1α
   1294..1418    +  protein_bind   attR1: mutant version of attR; recombination site for the Gateway® LR reaction LR Clonase™
   1443..1473    +  promoter       lac UV5 promoter: E. coli lac promoter with an "up" mutation
   1497..1526    +  promoter       cat promoter (fragment): promoter of the E. coli cat gene encoding chloramphenicol acetyltransferase
   1527..2186    +  CDS            CmR: chloramphenicol acetyltransferase; cat; confers resistance to chloramphenicol
   2365..2523    +  CDS            ccdA (fragment): CCDA_ECO57 - Also known as H, letA. Experimental evidence at protein level: Swiss-Prot protein existence level 1. Antitoxin component of a type II toxin-antitoxin (TA) system which inhibits the post-segregational killing (PSK) of plasmid-free cells, also referred to as a plasmid addiction system. Binds to and blocks the activity of CcdB; will also remove bound CcdB protein from the CcdB-GyrA complex by forming a CcdA-CcdB complex, a process termed rejuvenation. Functions as a transcriptional corepressor for the ccdAB operon, repression also requires CcdB (By similarity). From Escherichia coli
   2528..2830    +  CDS            ccdB: CCDB_ECOLI - Also known as G, letB, letD. Experimental evidence at protein level: Swiss-Prot protein existence level 1. Toxic component of a type II toxin-antitoxin (TA) system, functioning in plasmid maintainence. Responsible for the post- segregational killing (PSK) of plasmid-free cells, also referred to as a plasmid addiction system. Half-life of over 2 hours. Cell killing by CcdB is accompanied by filamentation, defects in chromosome and plasmid segregation, defects in cell division, formation of anucleate cells, decreased DNA synthesis and plasmid loss. Interferes with the activity of DN
   2874..2998    -  protein_bind   attR2: mutant version of attR; recombination site for the Gateway® LR reaction LR Clonase™
   3006..3047    +  CDS            V5 tag: epitope tag from simian virus 5
   3098..3686    +  misc_feature   WPRE: woodchuck hepatitis virus posttranscriptional regulatory element
   3737..3756    +  misc_feature   cPPT/CTS (fragment): central polypurine tract and central termination sequence of HIV-1
   3758..3991    +  LTR            3' LTR (ΔU3): self-inactivating 3' long terminal repeat (LTR) from HIV-1
   4069..4190    +  polyA_signal   SV40 poly(A) signal: SV40 polyadenylation signal
   4230..4365    +  rep_origin     SV40 ori: SV40 origin of replication
   4386..4404    -  promoter       T7 promoter: promoter for bacteriophage T7 RNA polymerase
   4412..4567    +  CDS            lacZα (fragment): LacZα fragment of β-galactosidase; lacZ fragment
   4572..5000    +  rep_origin     f1 ori (sequence partly withheld): f1 bacteriophage origin of replication; arrow indicates direction of (+) strand synthesis
   5053..5157    +  promoter       AmpR promoter: bla
   5158..6018    +  CDS            AmpR: β-lactamase; bla; confers resistance to ampicillin, carbenicillin, and related antibiotics
   6189..6777    +  rep_origin     ori: high-copy-number ColE1/pMB1/pBR322/pUC origin of replication
   6960..7052    +  CDS            lacI (fragment): lac repressor; lacI; The lac repressor binds to the lac operator to inhibit transcription in E. coli. This inhibition can be relieved by adding lactose or isopropyl-β-D-thiogalactopyranoside (IPTG).
   7065..7086    +  protein_bind   CAP binding site: CAP binding activates transcription in the presence of cAMP. E. coli catabolite activator protein
   7101..7131    +  promoter       lac promoter: promoter for the E. coli lac operon
   7139..7155    +  protein_bind   lac operator: The lac repressor binds to the lac operator to inhibit transcription in E. coli. This inhibition can be relieved by adding lactose or isopropyl-β-D-thiogalactopyranoside (IPTG). lac repressor encoded by lacI
   7200..7218    +  promoter       T3 promoter: promoter for bacteriophage T3 RNA polymerase
   7246..7472    +  promoter       RSV promoter: Rous sarcoma virus enhancer/promoter
   7473..7653    +  LTR            5' LTR (truncated): truncated 5' long terminal repeat (LTR) from HIV-1
   7700..7825    +  misc_feature   HIV-1 Ψ: packaging signal of human immunodeficiency virus type 1
   7809..8172    +  CDS            HIV-1 gag (fragment): gag protein from human immunodeficiency virus 1; gag
   8318..8551    +  misc_feature   RRE: The Rev response element (RRE) of HIV-1 allows for Rev-dependent mRNA export from the nucleus to the cytoplasm.
   8928..8954    +  CDS            Rev (fragment): human immunodeficiency virus 1 (HIV-1) Rev protein; rev; enhances nuclear export of unspliced and incompletely spliced viral mRNAs
   8961..8984    +  promoter       SV40 promoter (fragment): SV40 early promoter
   8985..9056    +  promoter       SV40 promoter (fragment): SV40 enhancer and early promoter
   9080..9215    +  rep_origin     SV40 ori: SV40 origin of replication
   9263..10285   +  CDS            HygR: aminoglycoside phosphotransferase from E. coli; aph(4)-Ia; confers resistance to hygromycin
  10333..10450   +  misc_feature   cPPT/CTS: central polypurine tract and central termination sequence of HIV-1
