[The description below was written by a language model from this plasmid's Addgene catalogue record and pLannotate feature annotations shown in this document.]
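Description:
plex_307-ccdB-hygro is an empty Gateway destination backbone derived from pLEX_307, in which the mammalian selection marker is hygromycin resistance. The catalogue lists it as a 10,492 bp mammalian expression vector. The feature table shows the architecture of a third-generation, self-inactivating HIV-1 lentiviral transfer plasmid: an RSV promoter fused to a truncated 5' LTR, the Ψ packaging signal with a gag fragment, the RRE, a cPPT/CTS, WPRE and a ΔU3 3' LTR followed by an SV40 poly(A) signal. In bacteria it replicates from a high-copy ColE1/pUC-type origin and carries AmpR; an f1 ori is also present.

Between the LTRs there are two expression units. An SV40 early promoter/ori region drives HygR, allowing hygromycin selection of transduced or transfected mammalian cells. Downstream, after the cPPT/CTS, the strong constitutive EF-1α promoter sits ahead of a Gateway cassette bounded by attR1 and attR2, which contains a chloramphenicol resistance gene (CmR) and the ccdB toxin gene. A V5 epitope tag lies immediately after attR2, positioned so that an open reading frame lacking a stop codon could be expressed with a C-terminal V5 tag, and WPRE follows to enhance transcript expression.

In use, an LR recombination reaction with an entry clone replaces the CmR–ccdB cassette with the gene of interest, placing it under EF-1α control. Because ccdB poisons gyrase in ordinary E. coli strains, unrecombined vector is counterselected, while the empty backbone itself must be maintained in a ccdB-tolerant strain under combined chloramphenicol and ampicillin selection. No insert is present in this record.
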