Addgene plasmid #201143: plex_307-ccdB-hygro
Purpose: (Empty Backbone) pLEX_307 plasmid with hygro marker
Depositing lab: Alejandro Chavez. Depositing organization: University of California, San Diego (UCSD).
Backbone
  Vector backbone: plex_307
  Backbone size (bp): 10492
  Vector type: Mammalian Expression
  Promoter: EF-1α
  Selectable markers: Hygromycin
Growth in bacteria
  Bacterial resistance: Chloramphenicol and Ampicillin, 25 & 100 μg/mL
  Growth temperature: 30°C
  Growth strain: ccdB Survival
  Copy number: High Copy
Terms and licenses: Academic/Nonprofit Terms; Industry Terms: Not Available to Industry
How to cite: plex_307-ccdB-hygro was a gift from Alejandro Chavez (Addgene plasmid # 201143 ; http://n2t.net/addgene:201143 ; RRID:Addgene_201143)
